Addgene plasmid #74508: pMSCVneo-HOXB3-FLAG
Purpose: Retroviral expression of HOXB3
Depositing lab: Lars Rönnstrand. Depositing organization: Lund University. Publication: The role of HOXB2 and HOXB3 in acute myeloid leukemia. Lindblad O, Chougule RA, Moharram SA, Kabir NN, Sun J, Kazi JU, Ronnstrand L. Biochem Biophys Res Commun. 2015 Nov 27;467(4):742-7. doi: 10.1016/j.bbrc.2015.10.071. Epub 2015 Oct 22. PubMed 26482852.
Backbone
  Vector backbone: pMSCV
  Vector type: Mammalian Expression, Retroviral
  Selectable markers: Neomycin (select with G418)
Growth in bacteria
  Bacterial resistance: Ampicillin, 100 μg/mL
  Growth temperature: 37°C
  Growth strain: NEB Stable
  Copy number: High Copy
Gene/Insert
  Gene/Insert name: HOXB3
  Species: H. sapiens (human)
  Entrez Gene: HOXB3 (a.k.a. HOX2, HOX2G, Hox-2.7)
  Promoter: unknown
  Tag / fusion protein: FLAG (C terminal on backbone)
  Cloning method: Restriction Enzyme; 5′ cloning site unknown (unknown if destroyed); 3′ cloning site unknown (unknown if destroyed)
  Sequencing primers: 5′ pLXSN5'; 3′ MSCV_C_rev2
Terms and licenses: Academic/Nonprofit Terms; Industry Terms: Not Available to Industry
How to cite: pMSCVneo-HOXB3-FLAG was a gift from Lars Rönnstrand (Addgene plasmid # 74508 ; http://n2t.net/addgene:74508 ; RRID:Addgene_74508)
