[The description below was written by a language model from this plasmid's Addgene catalogue record.]
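Description:
pMSCVneo-HOXB3-FLAG is a retroviral mammalian expression plasmid built on the pMSCV (murine stem cell virus) backbone and designed to deliver the human homeobox transcription factor HOXB3 into mammalian cells. In bacteria it is maintained as a high-copy plasmid under ampicillin selection. In mammalian cells, the neomycin resistance marker indicated by the "neo" in the name allows transduced or transfected populations to be selected with G418.

The insert is human HOXB3 carrying a FLAG epitope at its C terminus. The tag is contributed by the backbone rather than the insert and allows the expressed protein to be detected or immunoprecipitated with anti-FLAG antibodies. The record lists the promoter as unknown. In MSCV-type vectors generally, the gene of interest is transcribed from the 5′ viral long terminal repeat and the resistance gene from a separate internal promoter, but this arrangement is not confirmed for this construct. The restriction sites used for cloning are also unrecorded, and no feature table is available to verify the individual elements.

As a retroviral transfer vector, it would normally be introduced into a packaging cell line that supplies the viral structural and enzymatic proteins in trans. This produces replication-defective particles that integrate the HOXB3-FLAG and neomycin cassette stably into the genome of dividing target cells. The stated purpose is retroviral expression of HOXB3, and the associated publication concerns the roles of HOXB2 and HOXB3 in acute myeloid leukemia, which suggests its use in generating stable HOXB3-overexpressing cells for functional studies in that setting.
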