>Addgene plasmid #74508 | pMSCVneo-HOXB3-FLAG | addgene partial sequence | sequence record 146138 | pLXSN5 5'-CCCTTGAACCTCCTCGTTCGACC-3'
CCTCACTCCTTCTCTAGGCGCCGGAATTCGTCGACTGGATCCGGTACCGAGGAGATCTGCCGCCGCGATC
GCCATGCAGAAAGCCACCTACTACGACAACGCCGCGGCTGCTCTCTTCGGAGGCTATTCCTCGTACCCTG
GCAGCAATGGCTTCGGCTTCGATGTCCCCCCCCAACCCCCATTTCAGGCCGCCACGCACCTGGAGGGCGA
CTACCAGCGCTCAGCTTGCTCGCTGCAGTCCCTGGGCAACGCTGCCCCACATGCCAAGAGCAAGGAGCTC
AACGGCAGCTGCATGAGGCCGGGTCTGGCCCCCGAGCCCCTGTCGGCCCCGCCTGGCTCACCCCCGCCCA
GTGCCGCACCTACCAGTGCCACTAGCAACAGCAGTAATGGGGGCGGGCCCAGCAAAAGTGGTCCCCCAAA
GTGCGGTCCCGGCACCAACTCCACCCTCACCAAACAGATATTCCCCTGGATGAAAGAGTCGAGGCAAACG
TCCAAGCTGAAAAACAACTCCCCCGGCACAGCAGAGGGCTGTGGTGGCGGCGGCGGTGGCGGCGGCGGCG
GGGGAGGGGACAAGAGCCCCCCGGGGTCGGCGGCGTCCAAGCGGGCGCGGACGGCGTACACGAGCGCGCA
GCTGGTGGAGCTGGAGAAGGAGTTCCATTTTAACCGCTACCTGTGCCGGCCTCGCCGTGTAGAGATGGCC
AACCTGCTGAACCTCAGCGAGCGGCAGATCAAGATCTGGTTCCAGAACCGGCGCATGAAGTACAAGAAGG
ACCAGAAGGCCAAGGGATTGGCCTCGTCGTCGGG
