>Addgene plasmid #74508 | pMSCVneo-HOXB3-FLAG | addgene partial sequence | sequence record 146139 | MSCV_C_rev2 5'-ggccagaggccacttgtgtagcgcc-3'
AAGCGCCTCCCCTACCCGGTAGAATTAGATCTCTCGAGGTTAAACCTTATCGTCGTCATCCTTGTAATCC
AGGATATCATTTGCTGCCAGATCCTCTTCTGAGATGAGTTTCTGCTCGAGCGGCCGCGTACGCGTCAGGT
GTGTTAATTTGGGCGCTTCTTGGATTCTACCCTGAGGAGGAGGCGCGTGGTGAGAGGAGAGGTCTGTGTA
GGTGGGGTGGGGTTCGCAGGGTCCGTGGTGCTGGCTGGGCGCCATAGGGGGCGCCCCGTTGTAGTCCAGG
TTCCCGGAAGGGTGATGGGAAAGGTGGTTGAGGCCATAGAGGGAGGGGCCGGCAGGGGGCGGCAGCGGAT
CCGCGTAGCCGCCCCCGCCCACGTACACCGGACTGCCCTGCATGGTGGGCGTCCCGTAGGCGCCCCCGTT
GGCTTGGAGGACGTGCGGCTCATACTCGGGCGCCGGGGTCGGAGGGTACTTCTGCGGGGCGCCGCAGCCT
TTGAGAGGGGGCTGGTAGTTGGAGGGCAGCGCGTA
